Addgene plasmid #216275: pAAV-hSyn-DIO-GCaMP6f-WPRE
Purpose: AAV vector with hSynapsin promoter and DIO Lox sites for Cre-On expression of green fluorescent calcium indicator GCaMP6f
Depositing lab: Guohong Cui. Depositing organization: National Institute of Environmental Health Sciences (NIEHS). Publication: Spectrally Resolved Fiber Photometry for Multi-component Analysis of Brain Circuits. Meng C, Zhou J, Papaneri A, Peddada T, Xu K, Cui G. Neuron. 2018 May 16;98(4):707-717.e4. doi: 10.1016/j.neuron.2018.04.012. Epub 2018 May 3. PubMed 29731250.
Backbone
  Vector backbone: pAAV-hSyn-DIO-insert-WPRE-hGHpA
  Backbone manufacturer: Bryan Roth
  Backbone size w/o insert (bp): 4805
  Total vector size (bp): 6499
  Vector type: AAV, Cre/Lox
Growth in bacteria
  Bacterial resistance: Ampicillin, 100 μg/mL
  Growth temperature: 37°C
  Growth strain: NEB Stable
  Copy number: High Copy
Gene/Insert
  Gene/Insert name: GCaMP6f
  Insert size (bp): 1362
  Promoter: human Synapsin 1 (hSyn)
  Tag / fusion protein: 6XHIS (N terminal on insert); Xpress (N terminal on insert)
  Cloning method: Other
  Sequencing primers: 5′ hSyn-Fwd, TCGTGTCGTGCCTGAGAGCG; 3′ WPRE-Rev, GCAGCGTATCCACATAG
Resource information
  A portion of this plasmid was derived from a plasmid made by: Vivek Jayaraman, Ph.D., Douglas S. Kim, Ph.D., Loren L. Looger, Ph.D., Karel Svoboda, Ph.D. from the GENIE Project, Janelia Research Campus, Howard Hughes Medical Institute (Addgene plasmid 61563). Sensitive red protein calcium indicators for imaging neural activity. Dana H, Mohar B, Sun Y, Narayan S, Gordus A, Hasseman JP, Tsegaye G, Holt GT, Hu A, Walpita D, Patel R, Macklin JJ, Bargmann CI, Ahrens MB, Schreiter ER, Jayaraman V, Looger LL, Svoboda K, Kim DS. Elife. 2016 Mar 24;5. pii: e12727. doi: 10.7554/eLife.12727. 10.7554/eLife.12727 PubMed 27011354.
Terms and licenses: Academic/Nonprofit Terms; Industry Terms: Not Available to Industry
How to cite: pAAV-hSyn-DIO-GCaMP6f-WPRE was a gift from Guohong Cui (Addgene plasmid # 216275 ; http://n2t.net/addgene:216275 ; RRID:Addgene_216275)
