[The description below was written by a language model from this plasmid's Addgene catalogue record and pLannotate feature annotations shown in this document.]
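Description:
pAAV-hSyn-DIO-GCaMP6f-WPRE is an adeno-associated virus transfer plasmid for Cre-dependent ("Cre-On") expression of the green fluorescent calcium indicator GCaMP6f in neurons. It is built on a pAAV-hSyn-DIO-insert-WPRE-hGHpA backbone and is maintained in bacteria as a high-copy plasmid through a ColE1/pUC-type origin with ampicillin resistance (AmpR, β-lactamase). An f1 phage origin is also present. The expression cassette is flanked by AAV2 inverted terminal repeats, which allow the intervening DNA to be replicated and packaged into recombinant AAV particles. The 3′ ITR is annotated in full, whereas only short fragments of the 5′ ITR were detected. The catalogue gives a total size of 6,499 bp, while the sequenced record behind the feature table is 6,178 nt; the record does not explain this difference.

Within the ITRs, the human synapsin I promoter confers neuron-specific transcription. The GCaMP6f coding sequence, which the catalogue lists as carrying N-terminal 6xHis and Xpress tags, lies in the antisense orientation relative to the promoter. It is bracketed by a double-floxed inverted open reading frame (DIO) arrangement: a lox2272/loxP pair upstream and an oppositely oriented lox2272/loxP pair downstream. Without Cre, no functional sensor is made. When Cre is present, recombination between compatible sites inverts the coding sequence into the sense orientation. Excision of one site from each pair then locks it in place. A WPRE downstream enhances transcript stability and expression, and the human growth hormone polyadenylation signal terminates the message. The construct is suited to producing AAV for calcium recording in genetically defined, Cre-expressing neuronal populations, and the associated publication applies such tools to spectrally resolved fiber photometry of brain circuits.
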