Features (pLannotate 1.2.2; 22 found; start..end, strand, type, name):
     12..39      +  repeat_region  AAV2 ITR (fragment): inverted terminal repeat of adeno-associated virus serotype 2 inverted
     68..95      +  repeat_region  AAV2 ITR (fragment): inverted terminal repeat of adeno-associated virus serotype 2 inverted
    175..622     +  promoter       hSyn promoter: human synapsin I promoter; confers neuron-specific expression (Kügler et al., 2003)
    636..653     +  misc_feature   MCS (fragment): pUC18/19 multiple cloning site
    660..693     +  protein_bind   lox2272: Cre-mediated recombination occurs in the 8-bp core sequence (GGATACTT). lox2272 sites are compatible with each other, but incompatible with loxP or loxN sites (Lee and Saito, 1988). Cre recombinase
    694..743     -  intron         β-globin intron (fragment): internally truncated intron from human β-globin
    744..777     +  protein_bind   loxP: Cre-mediated recombination occurs in the 8-bp core sequence (GCATACAT). Cre recombinase
    796..2148    -  CDS            GCaMP6f: improved fluorescent protein-based calcium sensor (Chen et al., 2013)
   2163..2196    -  protein_bind   lox2272: Cre-mediated recombination occurs in the 8-bp core sequence (GGATACTT). lox2272 sites are compatible with each other, but incompatible with loxP or loxN sites (Lee and Saito, 1988). Cre recombinase
   2197..2246    -  intron         β-globin intron (fragment): internally truncated intron from human β-globin
   2247..2280    -  protein_bind   loxP: Cre-mediated recombination occurs in the 8-bp core sequence (GCATACAT). Cre recombinase
   2281..2305    +  misc_feature   MCS (fragment): pBluescript multiple cloning site
   2305..2893    +  misc_feature   WPRE: woodchuck hepatitis virus posttranscriptional regulatory element
   2925..3401    +  polyA_signal   hGH poly(A) signal: human growth hormone polyadenylation signal
   3441..3581    +  repeat_region  AAV2 ITR: inverted terminal repeat of adeno-associated virus serotype 2 inverted
   3586..3637    -  misc_feature   bom (fragment): basis of mobility region from pBR322
   3656..4111    +  rep_origin     f1 ori (sequence partly withheld): f1 bacteriophage origin of replication; arrow indicates direction of (+) strand synthesis
   4112..4161    -  misc_feature   bom (fragment): basis of mobility region from pBR322
   4263..4298    -  CDS            rop (fragment): Rop protein, which maintains plasmids at low copy number; rop
   4393..4497    +  promoter       AmpR promoter: bla
   4498..5358    +  CDS            AmpR: β-lactamase; bla; confers resistance to ampicillin, carbenicillin, and related antibiotics
   5529..6117    +  rep_origin     ori: high-copy-number ColE1/pMB1/pBR322/pUC origin of replication
>Addgene plasmid #216275 | pAAV-hSyn-DIO-GCaMP6f-WPRE | addgene full sequence | sequence record 432424 | Addgene NGS Result
CCTGCAGGCAGCTGCGCGCTCGCTCGCTCACTGAGGCCGCCCGGGCGTCGGGCGACCTTTGGTCGCCCGG
CCTCAGTGAGCGAGCGAGCGCGCAGAGAGGGAGTGGCCAACTCCATCACTAGGGGTTCCTGCGGCCGCAC
GCGTGTGTCTAGACTGCAGAGGGCCCTGCGTATGAGTGCAAGTGGGTTTTAGGACCAGGATGAGGCGGGG
TGGGGGTGCCTACCTGACGACCGACCCCGACCCACTGGACAAGCACCCAACCCCCATTCCCCAAATTGCG
CATCCCCTATCAGAGAGGGGGAGGGGAAACAGGATGCGGCGAGGCGCGTGCGCACTGCCAGCTTCAGCAC
CGCGGACAGTGCCTTCGCCCCCGCCTGGCGGCGCGCGCCACCGCCGCCTCAGCACTGAAGGCGCGCTGAC
GTCACTCGCCGGTCCCCCGCAAACTCCCCTTCCCGGCCACCTTGGTCGCGTCCGCGCCGCCGCCGGCCCA
GCCGGACCGCACCACGCGAGGCGCGAGATAGGGGGGCACGGGCGCGACCATCTGCGCTGCGGCGCCGGCG
ACTCAGCGCTGCCTCAGTCTGCGGTGGGCAGCGGAGGAGTCGTGTCGTGCCTGAGAGCGCAGTCGAGAAG
GTACCGGATCCTCTAGAGTCGACTCCGGAATAACTTCGTATAGGATACTTTATACGAAGTTATGCAGAAT
GGTAGCTGGATTGTAGCTGCTATTAGCAATATGAAACCTCTTAATAACTTCGTATAGCATACATTATACG
AAGTTATGGCGCGAGTCGCGGCCGCTCACTTCGCTGTCATCATTTGTACAAACTCTTCGTAGTTTACCTG
ACCATCCCCATCGATGTCTGCTTCCCTGATCATTTCATCAACCTCTTCATCTGTTAACTTCTCTCCAAGG
TTTGTCATCACGTGGCGAAGCTCTGCTGCACTGATGTAGCCATTGCCATCCTTATCAAACACACCGAACG
CTTCTCTAATTTCTTCTTCCGTGTCCCTGTATTTCATTTTTCTTGCCATCATTGTCAGGAACTCAGGGAA
GTCGATTGTGCCGTCACCGTCGGCATCTACTTCATTGATCATGTCCTGCAGCTCTGCTTCTGTGGGGTTC
TGCCCCAGAGACCGCATCACCGTCCCCAGCTCCTTGGTTGTTATTGTCCCATCCCCGTCCTTGTCAAATA
GGGAGAATTCCTCTTTAAATTCTGCGATCTGCTCTTCAGTCAGTTGGTCCGGCAGGTTGTACTCCAGCTT
GTGCCCCAGGATGTTGCCGTCCTCCTTGAAGTCGATGCCCTTCAGCTCGATGCGGTTCACCAGGGTGTCG
CCCTCGAACTTCACCTCGGCGCGGGTCTTGTAGTTGCCGTCGTCCTTGAAGAAGATGGTGCGCTCCTGGA
TGTAGCCTTCGGGCATGGCGGACTTGAAGAAGTCGTGCTGCTTCATGTGGTCGGGGTAGCGGCTGAAGCA
CTGCACGCCGTAGGTCAGGGTGGTCACGAGGGTGGGCCAGGGCACGGGCAGCTTGCCGGTGGTGCAGATG
AACTTCAGGGTCAGCTTGCCGTAGGTGGCATCGCCCTCACCCTCGCCGGACACGCTGAACTTGTGGCCGT
TTACGTCGCCGTCCAGCTCGACCAGGATGGGCACCACCCCGGTGAACAGCTCCTCGCCCTTGCTCACCAT
GCTCCCTCCGGTACCGCCCTTGTACAGCTCGTCCATGCCGAGAGTGATCCCGGCGGCGGTCACGAACTCC
AGCAGGACCATGTGATCGCGCTTCTCGTTGGGGTCTTTCGAAAGTTTGGACTGCACGCTCAGGTAGTGGT
TGTCGGGCAGCAGCACGGGGCCGTCGCCGATGGGGGTGTTCTGCTGGTAGTGGTAGGCGAGCTGCACGCC
GCCGTCCTCGATGTTGTGGCGGATCTTGAAGTTCGCCTTGATGCCGTTCTTCTGCTTGTCGGCCTTGATA
TAGACGTTCTCGAGTGAGCTCAGCCGACCTATAGCTCTGACTGCGTGACCTGTCTTATTCCACTTACGAC
GTGATGAGTCGACCATGGTGGCGAGATCCTTATCGTCATCGTCGTACAGATCCCGACCCATTTGCTGTCC
ACCAGTCATGCTAGCCATACCATGATGATGATGATGATGAGAACCCATGGTGGCGAGCTAGCATAACTTC
GTATAAAGTATCCTATACGAAGTTATTTGCCTTAACCCAGAAATTATCACTGTTATTCTTTAGAATGGTG
CAAAGAATAACTTCGTATAATGTATGCTATACGAAGTTATGAATTCGATATCAAGCTTATCGATAATCAA
CCTCTGGATTACAAAATTTGTGAAAGATTGACTGGTATTCTTAACTATGTTGCTCCTTTTACGCTATGTG
GATACGCTGCTTTAATGCCTTTGTATCATGCTATTGCTTCCCGTATGGCTTTCATTTTCTCCTCCTTGTA
TAAATCCTGGTTGCTGTCTCTTTATGAGGAGTTGTGGCCCGTTGTCAGGCAACGTGGCGTGGTGTGCACT
GTGTTTGCTGACGCAACCCCCACTGGTTGGGGCATTGCCACCACCTGTCAGCTCCTTTCCGGGACTTTCG
CTTTCCCCCTCCCTATTGCCACGGCGGAACTCATCGCCGCCTGCCTTGCCCGCTGCTGGACAGGGGCTCG
GCTGTTGGGCACTGACAATTCCGTGGTGTTGTCGGGGAAATCATCGTCCTTTCCTTGGCTGCTCGCCTAT
GTTGCCACCTGGATTCTGCGCGGGACGTCCTTCTGCTACGTCCCTTCGGCCCTCAATCCAGCGGACCTTC
CTTCCCGCGGCCTGCTGCCGGCTCTGCGGCCTCTTCCGCGTCTTCGCCTTCGCCCTCAGACGAGTCGGAT
CTCCCTTTGGGCCGCCTCCCCGCATCGATACCGAGCGCTGCTCGAGAGATCTACGGGTGGCATCCCTGTG
ACCCCTCCCCAGTGCCTCTCCTGGCCCTGGAAGTTGCCACTCCAGTGCCCACCAGCCTTGTCCTAATAAA
ATTAAGTTGCATCATTTTGTCTGACTAGGTGTCCTTCTATAATATTATGGGGTGGAGGGGGGTGGTATGG
AGCAAGGGGCAAGTTGGGAAGACAACCTGTAGGGCCTGCGGGGTCTATTGGGAACCAAGCTGGAGTGCAG
TGGCACAATCTTGGCTCACTGCAATCTCCGCCTCCTGGGTTCAAGCGATTCTCCTGCCTCAGCCTCCCGA
GTTGTTGGGATTCCAGGCATGCATGACCAGGCTCAGCTAATTTTTGTTTTTTTGGTAGAGACGGGGTTTC
ACCATATTGGCCAGGCTGGTCTCCAACTCCTAATCTCAGGTGATCTACCCACCTTGGCCTCCCAAATTGC
TGGGATTACAGGCGTGAACCACTGCTCCCTTCCCTGTCCTTCTGATTTTGTAGGTAACCACGTGCGGACC
GAGCGGCCGCAGGAACCCCTAGTGATGGAGTTGGCCACTCCCTCTCTGCGCGCTCGCTCGCTCACTGAGG
CCGGGCGACCAAAGGTCGCCCGACGCCCGGGCTTTGCCCGGGCGGCCTCAGTGAGCGAGCGAGCGCGCAG
CTGCCTGCAGGGGCGCCTGATGCGGTATTTTCTCCTTACGCATCTGTGCGGTATTTCACACCGCATA
[95 nt withheld, positions 3638-3732]
T
[46 nt withheld, positions 3734-3779]
C
[141 nt withheld, positions 3781-3921]
CCTTTGACGTTGGAGTCCACGTTCTTT
[37 nt withheld, positions 3949-3985]
ACTCTATCTCGGGCTATTCTTTTGATTTATAAGGGATTTTGCCGATTTCGGTCTATTGGTTAAAAAATGA
GCTGATTTAACAAAAATTTAACGCGAATTTTAACAAAATATTAACGTTTACAATTTTATGGTGCACTCTC
AGTACAATCTGCTCTGATGCCGCATAGTTAAGCCAGCCCCGACACCCGCCAACACCCGCTGACGCGCCCT
GACGGGCTTGTCTGCTCCCGGCATCCGCTTACAGACAAGCTGTGACCGTCTCCGGGAGCTGCATGTGTCA
GAGGTTTTCACCGTCATCACCGAAACGCGCGAGACGAAAGGGCCTCGTGATACGCCTATTTTTATAGGTT
AATGTCATGATAATAATGGTTTCTTAGACGTCAGGTGGCACTTTTCGGGGAAATGTGCGCGGAACCCCTA
TTTGTTTATTTTTCTAAATACATTCAAATATGTATCCGCTCATGAGACAATAACCCTGATAAATGCTTCA
ATAATATTGAAAAAGGAAGAGTATGAGTATTCAACATTTCCGTGTCGCCCTTATTCCCTTTTTTGCGGCA
TTTTGCCTTCCTGTTTTTGCTCACCCAGAAACGCTGGTGAAAGTAAAAGATGCTGAAGATCAGTTGGGTG
CACGAGTGGGTTACATCGAACTGGATCTCAACAGCGGTAAGATCCTTGAGAGTTTTCGCCCCGAAGAACG
TTTTCCAATGATGAGCACTTTTAAAGTTCTGCTATGTGGCGCGGTATTATCCCGTATTGACGCCGGGCAA
GAGCAACTCGGTCGCCGCATACACTATTCTCAGAATGACTTGGTTGAGTACTCACCAGTCACAGAAAAGC
ATCTTACGGATGGCATGACAGTAAGAGAATTATGCAGTGCTGCCATAACCATGAGTGATAACACTGCGGC
CAACTTACTTCTGACAACGATCGGAGGACCGAAGGAGCTAACCGCTTTTTTGCACAACATGGGGGATCAT
GTAACTCGCCTTGATCGTTGGGAACCGGAGCTGAATGAAGCCATACCAAACGACGAGCGTGACACCACGA
TGCCTGTAGCAATGGCAACAACGTTGCGCAAACTATTAACTGGCGAACTACTTACTCTAGCTTCCCGGCA
ACAATTAATAGACTGGATGGAGGCGGATAAAGTTGCAGGACCACTTCTGCGCTCGGCCCTTCCGGCTGGC
TGGTTTATTGCTGATAAATCTGGAGCCGGTGAGCGTGGGTCTCGCGGTATCATTGCAGCACTGGGGCCAG
ATGGTAAGCCCTCCCGTATCGTAGTTATCTACACGACGGGGAGTCAGGCAACTATGGATGAACGAAATAG
ACAGATCGCTGAGATAGGTGCCTCACTGATTAAGCATTGGTAACTGTCAGACCAAGTTTACTCATATATA
CTTTAGATTGATTTAAAACTTCATTTTTAATTTAAAAGGATCTAGGTGAAGATCCTTTTTGATAATCTCA
TGACCAAAATCCCTTAACGTGAGTTTTCGTTCCACTGAGCGTCAGACCCCGTAGAAAAGATCAAAGGATC
TTCTTGAGATCCTTTTTTTCTGCGCGTAATCTGCTGCTTGCAAACAAAAAAACCACCGCTACCAGCGGTG
GTTTGTTTGCCGGATCAAGAGCTACCAACTCTTTTTCCGAAGGTAACTGGCTTCAGCAGAGCGCAGATAC
CAAATACTGTTCTTCTAGTGTAGCCGTAGTTAGGCCACCACTTCAAGAACTCTGTAGCACCGCCTACATA
CCTCGCTCTGCTAATCCTGTTACCAGTGGCTGCTGCCAGTGGCGATAAGTCGTGTCTTACCGGGTTGGAC
TCAAGACGATAGTTACCGGATAAGGCGCAGCGGTCGGGCTGAACGGGGGGTTCGTGCACACAGCCCAGCT
TGGAGCGAACGACCTACACCGAACTGAGATACCTACAGCGTGAGCTATGAGAAAGCGCCACGCTTCCCGA
AGGGAGAAAGGCGGACAGGTATCCGGTAAGCGGCAGGGTCGGAACAGGAGAGCGCACGAGGGAGCTTCCA
GGGGGAAACGCCTGGTATCTTTATAGTCCTGTCGGGTTTCGCCACCTCTGACTTGAGCGTCGATTTTTGT
GATGCTCGTCAGGGGGGCGGAGCCTATGGAAAAACGCCAGCAACGCGGCCTTTTTACGGTTCCTGGCCTT
TTGCTGGCCTTTTGCTCACATGT
